Addgene plasmid #107139: pLVET-IRES-GFP
Purpose: (Empty Backbone) A bicistronic lentiviral mammalian expression vector with a multiple cloning site and GFP
Depositing lab: Aki Manninen. Depositing organization: University of Oulu. Publication: Oncogenic K-Ras upregulates ITGA6 expression via FOSL1 to induce anoikis resistance and synergizes with alphaV-Class integrins to promote EMT. Zhang K, Myllymaki SM, Gao P, Devarajan R, Kytola V, Nykter M, Wei GH, Manninen A. Oncogene. 2017 Oct 12;36(41):5681-5694. doi: 10.1038/onc.2017.177. Epub 2017 Jun 12. PubMed 28604746.
Backbone
  Vector backbone: pLVET
  Backbone manufacturer: Derived from pLVET-tTR-KRAB by P. Aebisher/D. Trono (Addgene plasmid #11644)
  Backbone size (bp): 11261
  Vector type: Mammalian Expression, Lentiviral
Growth in bacteria
  Bacterial resistance: Ampicillin, 100 μg/mL
  Growth temperature: 37°C
  Growth strain: NEB Stable
  Copy number: High Copy
Gene/Insert
  Gene/Insert name: None
Terms and licenses: Academic/Nonprofit Terms; Industry Terms: Not Available to Industry
Depositor comments: pLVET-GFP-tTR-KRAB vector (Addgene#11644) was modified by first removing tTR-KRAB with EcoRI then ligating IRES-GFP from pMSCV PIG (Addgene #21654) as a blunt end PCR fragment into previously generated pLVET-GFP cut with SmaI. Finally original GFP was removed with EcoRI/MluI => ends blunted and vector religated to generate pLVET-IRES-GFP.
How to cite: pLVET-IRES-GFP was a gift from Aki Manninen (Addgene plasmid # 107139 ; http://n2t.net/addgene:107139 ; RRID:Addgene_107139)
