[The description below was written by a language model from this plasmid's Addgene catalogue record and pLannotate feature annotations shown in this document.]
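Description:
pLVET-IRES-GFP is an empty-backbone, HIV-1-based lentiviral vector for bicistronic expression in mammalian cells, derived from the pLVET-tTR-KRAB vector. According to the depositor's comments, the tTR-KRAB cassette was removed, an IRES-GFP fragment amplified from pMSCV PIG was inserted, and the original GFP was then excised. The plasmid is about 11.3 kb and is propagated in E. coli at high copy from a ColE1/pUC-type origin under ampicillin selection. The recommended recombination-deficient growth strain is typical for plasmids carrying repeated LTRs.

Between the LTRs the annotation shows the usual lentiviral cis elements: the Ψ packaging signal with a partial gag sequence, the RRE for Rev-dependent nuclear export of the genomic RNA, and a cPPT/CTS. The human EF-1α promoter drives the expression cassette. A gene of interest is cloned into the multiple cloning site, which is not annotated but presumably lies upstream of the EMCV IRES. The IRES allows EGFP to be translated from the same transcript, so fluorescence marks transduced cells expressing the insert. A WPRE follows EGFP to enhance transcript stability and expression. The 3' LTR is a U3-deleted, self-inactivating type and retains a tetracycline response element with seven tetO copies inherited from the parent. With the tTR-KRAB repressor removed, this vector does not itself encode the regulator that acts on it.

Outside the viral region the backbone carries remnants of older vectors, including an SV40 promoter, gpt fragments, SV40 small t intron and poly(A) sequences, and partial TcR, rop and bom elements. These appear to be vestigial. The record supports its use for producing lentivirus to stably express a cloned gene alongside a GFP marker.
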