Features (pLannotate 1.2.2; 33 found; start..end, strand, type, name):
      1..330     +  CDS            nef (fragment): NEF_HV1BR - Experimental evidence at protein level: Swiss-Prot protein existence level 1. Extracellular Nef protein targets CD4(+) T-lymphocytes for apoptosis by interacting with CXCR4 surface receptors (PubMed:14990729). From Human immunodeficiency virus type 1 group M subtype B (isolate BRU/LAI) (HIV-1).
    378..635     +  LTR            5' LTR (truncated): truncated 5' long terminal repeat (LTR) from HIV-1
    682..807     +  misc_feature   HIV-1 Ψ: packaging signal of human immunodeficiency virus type 1
    791..1154    +  CDS            HIV-1 gag (fragment): gag protein from human immunodeficiency virus 1; gag
   1300..1533    +  misc_feature   RRE: The Rev response element (RRE) of HIV-1 allows for Rev-dependent mRNA export from the nucleus to the cytoplasm.
   1910..2010    +  CDS            Rev (fragment): human immunodeficiency virus 1 (HIV-1) Rev protein; rev; enhances nuclear export of unspliced and incompletely spliced viral mRNAs
   2072..2138    +  CDS            small t antigen (fragment): SV40 (simian virus 40) small t antigen
   2145..3323    +  promoter       EF-1α promoter: strong constitutive promoter for human elongation factor EF-1α
   3371..3488    +  misc_feature   cPPT/CTS: central polypurine tract and central termination sequence of HIV-1
   3655..4117    +  misc_feature   IRES: internal ribosome entry site (IRES) of the encephalomyocarditis virus (EMCV)
   4131..4850    +  CDS            EGFP: the original enhanced GFP (Yang et al., 1996) mammalian codon-optimized
   4868..5456    +  misc_feature   WPRE: woodchuck hepatitis virus posttranscriptional regulatory element
   5524..5543    +  misc_feature   cPPT/CTS (fragment): central polypurine tract and central termination sequence of HIV-1
   5545..5581    +  LTR            3' LTR (ΔU3) (fragment): self-inactivating 3' long terminal repeat (LTR) from HIV-1
   5594..5864    +  protein_bind   tetracycline response element: contains seven copies of the tetracycline operator tetO tetracycline repressor TetR
   5903..6083    +  LTR            5' LTR (truncated): truncated 5' long terminal repeat (LTR) from HIV-1
   6108..6126    -  promoter       SP6 promoter: promoter for bacteriophage SP6 RNA polymerase
   6354..6633    +  CDS            TcR (fragment): tetracycline efflux protein; tet; confers resistance to tetracycline
   6634..6682    -  misc_feature   bom (fragment): basis of mobility region from pBR322
   6784..6819    -  CDS            rop (fragment): Rop protein, which maintains plasmids at low copy number; rop
   6914..7018    +  promoter       AmpR promoter: bla
   7019..7879    +  CDS            AmpR: β-lactamase; bla; confers resistance to ampicillin, carbenicillin, and related antibiotics
   8050..8638    +  rep_origin     ori: high-copy-number ColE1/pMB1/pBR322/pUC origin of replication
   8821..8877    +  CDS            lacI (fragment): lac repressor; lacI; The lac repressor binds to the lac operator to inhibit transcription in E. coli. This inhibition can be relieved by adding lactose or isopropyl-β-D-thiogalactopyranoside (IPTG).
   8884..9213    +  promoter       SV40 promoter: SV40 enhancer and early promoter
   9413..9532    +  CDS            gpt (fragment): XGPT_ECOLI - Also known as gpp, gxu. Experimental evidence at protein level: Swiss-Prot protein existence level 1. Purine salvage pathway enzyme that catalyzes the transfer of the ribosyl-5-phosphate group from 5-phospho-alpha-D-ribose 1- diphosphate (PRPP) to the N9 position of the 6-oxopurines guanine and xanthine to form the corresponding ribonucleotides GMP (guanosine 5'- monophosphate) and XMP (xanthosine 5'-monophosphate), with the release of PPi. To a lesser extent, also acts on hypoxanthine (PubMed:9100006, PubMed:3886014). Does not ribophosphorylate adenine (PubMed:3886014). From Esch
   9532..9867    +  CDS            gpt (fragment): XGPT_ECOLI - Also known as gpp, gxu. Experimental evidence at protein level: Swiss-Prot protein existence level 1. Purine salvage pathway enzyme that catalyzes the transfer of the ribosyl-5-phosphate group from 5-phospho-alpha-D-ribose 1- diphosphate (PRPP) to the N9 position of the 6-oxopurines guanine and xanthine to form the corresponding ribonucleotides GMP (guanosine 5'- monophosphate) and XMP (xanthosine 5'-monophosphate), with the release of PPi. To a lesser extent, also acts on hypoxanthine (PubMed:9100006, PubMed:3886014). Does not ribophosphorylate adenine (PubMed:3886014). From Esch
   9962..10267   +  CDS            frsA (fragment): FRSA_ECOLI - Also known as yafA. Experimental evidence at protein level: Swiss-Prot protein existence level 1. Catalyzes the hydrolysis of esters (PubMed:15808744). Displays esterase activity toward pNP-butyrate (PubMed:15808744). May stimulate mixed-acid fermentation by acting as a fermentation/respiration switch that down-regulates respiration and up- regulates fermentation rates (PubMed:15169777). From Escherichia coli (strain K12).
  10271..10345   +  CDS            small t antigen (fragment): SV40 (simian virus 40) small t antigen
  10347..10412   +  intron         small t intron: SV40 (simian virus 40) small t antigen intron
  10542..10562   +  CDS            SV40 NLS: nuclear localization signal of SV40 (simian virus 40) large T antigen
  10881..10964   +  CDS            large T antigen (fragment): large T antigen from SV40 (simian virus 40)
  10987..11121   +  polyA_signal   SV40 poly(A) signal: SV40 polyadenylation signal
>Addgene plasmid #107139 | pLVET-IRES-GFP | addgene full sequence | sequence record 208504 | Addgene NGS Result
TTGGAAGGGCTAATTCACTCCCAAAGAAGACAAGATATCCTTGATCTGTGGATCTACCACACACAAGGCT
ACTTCCCTGATTAGCAGAACTACACACCAGGGCCAGGGGTCAGATATCCACTGACCTTTGGATGGTGCTA
CAAGCTAGTACCAGTTGAGCCAGATAAGGTAGAAGAGGCCAATAAAGGAGAGAACACCAGCTTGTTACAC
CCTGTGAGCCTGCATGGGATGGATGACCCGGAGAGAGAAGTGTTAGAGTGGAGGTTTGACAGCCGCCTAG
CATTTCATCACGTGGCCCGAGAGCTGCATCCGGAGTACTTCAAGAACTGCTGATATCGAGCTTGCTACAA
GGGACTTTCCGCTGGGGACTTTCCAGGGAGGCGTGGCCTGGGCGGGACTGGGGAGTGGCGAGCCCTCAGA
TCCTGCATATAAGCAGCTGCTTTTTGCCTGTACTGGGTCTCTCTGGTTAGACCAGATCTGAGCCTGGGAG
CTCTCTGGCTAACTAGGGAACCCACTGCTTAAGCCTCAATAAAGCTTGCCTTGAGTGCTTCAAGTAGTGT
GTGCCCGTCTGTTGTGTGACTCTGGTAACTAGAGATCCCTCAGACCCTTTTAGTCAGTGTGGAAAATCTC
TAGCAGTGGCGCCCGAACAGGGACTTGAAAGCGAAAGGGAAACCAGAGGAGCTCTCTCGACGCAGGACTC
GGCTTGCTGAAGCGCGCACGGCAAGAGGCGAGGGGCGGCGACTGGTGAGTACGCCAAAAATTTTGACTAG
CGGAGGCTAGAAGGAGAGAGATGGGTGCGAGAGCGTCAGTATTAAGCGGGGGAGAATTAGATCGCGATGG
GAAAAAATTCGGTTAAGGCCAGGGGGAAAGAAAAAATATAAATTAAAACATATAGTATGGGCAAGCAGGG
AGCTAGAACGATTCGCAGTTAATCCTGGCCTGTTAGAAACATCAGAAGGCTGTAGACAAATACTGGGACA
GCTACAACCATCCCTTCAGACAGGATCAGAAGAACTTAGATCATTATATAATACAGTAGCAACCCTCTAT
TGTGTGCATCAAAGGATAGAGATAAAAGACACCAAGGAAGCTTTAGACAAGATAGAGGAAGAGCAAAACA
AAAGTAAGACCACCGCACAGCAAGCGGCCGCTGATCTTCAGACCTGGAGGAGGAGATATGAGGGACAATT
GGAGAAGTGAATTATATAAATATAAAGTAGTAAAAATTGAACCATTAGGAGTAGCACCCACCAAGGCAAA
GAGAAGAGTGGTGCAGAGAGAAAAAAGAGCAGTGGGAATAGGAGCTTTGTTCCTTGGGTTCTTGGGAGCA
GCAGGAAGCACTATGGGCGCAGCGTCAATGACGCTGACGGTACAGGCCAGACAATTATTGTCTGGTATAG
TGCAGCAGCAGAACAATTTGCTGAGGGCTATTGAGGCGCAACAGCATCTGTTGCAACTCACAGTCTGGGG
CATCAAGCAGCTCCAGGCAAGAATCCTGGCTGTGGAAAGATACCTAAAGGATCAACAGCTCCTGGGGATT
TGGGGTTGCTCTGGAAAACTCATTTGCACCACTGCTGTGCCTTGGAATGCTAGTTGGAGTAATAAATCTC
TGGAACAGATTTGGAATCACACGACCTGGATGGAGTGGGACAGAGAAATTAACAATTACACAAGCTTAAT
ACACTCCTTAATTGAAGAATCGCAAAACCAGCAAGAAAAGAATGAACAAGAATTATTGGAATTAGATAAA
TGGGCAAGTTTGTGGAATTGGTTTAACATAACAAATTGGCTGTGGTATATAAAATTATTCATAATGATAG
TAGGAGGCTTGGTAGGTTTAAGAATAGTTTTTGCTGTACTTTCTATAGTGAATAGAGTTAGGCAGGGATA
TTCACCATTATCGTTTCAGACCCACCTCCCAACCCCGAGGGGACCCGACAGGCCCGAAGGAATAGAAGAA
GAAGGTGGAGAGAGAGACAGAGACAGATCCATTCGATTAGTGAACGGATCTCGACGGTATCGATCACGAG
ACTAGCCTCGACCATCGATGTCGACGATAAGCTTTGCAAAGATGGATAAAGTTTTAAACAGAGAGGAATC
TTTGCAGCTAATGGACCTTCTAGGTCTTGAAAGGAGTGGGAATTGGCTCCGGTGCCCGTCAGTGGGCAGA
GCGCACATCGCCCACAGTCCCCGAGAAGTTGGGGGGAGGGGTCGGCAATTGAACCGGTGCCTAGAGAAGG
TGGCGCGGGGTAAACTGGGAAAGTGATGTCGTGTACTGGCTCCGCCTTTTTCCCGAGGGTGGGGGAGAAC
CGTATATAAGTGCAGTAGTCGCCGTGAACGTTCTTTTTCGCAACGGGTTTGCCGCCAGAACACAGGTAAG
TGCCGTGTGTGGTTCCCGCGGGCCTGGCCTCTTTACGGGTTATGGCCCTTGCGTGCCTTGAATTACTTCC
ACCTGGCTGCAGTACGTGATTCTTGATCCCGAGCTTCGGGTTGGAAGTGGGTGGGAGAGTTCGAGGCCTT
GCGCTTAAGGAGCCCCTTCGCCTCGTGCTTGAGTTGAGGCCTGGCCTGGGCGCTGGGGCCGCCGCGTGCG
AATCTGGTGGCACCTTCGCGCCTGTCTCGCTGCTTTCGATAAGTCTCTAGCCATTTAAAATTTTTGATGA
CCTGCTGCGACGCTTTTTTTCTGGCAAGATAGTCTTGTAAATGCGGGCCAAGATCTGCACACTGGTATTT
CGGTTTTTGGGGCCGCGGGCGGCGACGGGGCCCGTGCGTCCCAGCGCACATGTTCGGCGAGGCGGGGCCT
GCGAGCGCGGCCACCGAGAATCGGACGGGGGTAGTCTCAAGCTGGCCGGCCTGCTCTGGTGCCTGGCCTC
GCGCCGCCGTGTATCGCCCCGCCCTGGGCGGCAAGGCTGGCCCGGTCGGCACCAGTTGCGTGAGCGGAAA
GATGGCCGCTTCCCGGCCCTGCTGCAGGGAGCTCAAAATGGAGGACGCGGCGCTCGGGAGAGCGGGCGGG
TGAGTCACCCACACAAAGGAAAAGGGCCTTTCCGTCCTCAGCCGTCGCTTCATGTGACTCCACGGAGTAC
CGGGCGCCGTCCAGGCACCTCGATTAGTTCTCGAGCTTTTGGAGTACGTCGTCTTTAGGTTGGGGGGAGG
GGTTTTATGCGATGGAGTTTCCCCACACTGAGTGGGTGGAGACTGAAGTTAGGCCAGCTTGGCACTTGAT
GTAATTCTCCTTGGAATTTGCCCTTTTTGAGTTTGGATCTTGGTTCATTCTCAAGCCTCAGACAGTGGTT
CAAAGTTTTTTTCTTCCATTTCAGGTGTCGTGAGGAATTTCGACATTTAAATTTAATTAATCTCGACGGT
ATCGGTTAACTTTTAAAAGAAAAGGGGGGATTGGGGGGTACAGTGCAGGGGAAAGAATAGTAGACATAAT
AGCAACAGACATACAAACTAAAGAATTACAAAAACAAATTACAAAAATTCAAAATTTTATCGATCACGAG
ACTAGCCTCGAGGTTTAAACTACGGGATCCAGGCCTAAGCTTACGCGAATTCCCCCCCCCCCCCTAACGT
TACTGGCCGAAGCCGCTTGGAATAAGGCCGGTGTGCGTTTGTCTATATGTTATTTTCCACCATATTGCCG
TCTTTTGGCAATGTGAGGGCCCGGAAACCTGGCCCTGTCTTCTTGACGAGCATTCCTAGGGGTCTTTCCC
CTCTCGCCAAAGGAATGCAAGGTCTGTTGAATGTCGTGAAGGAAGCAGTTCCTCTGGAAGCTTCTTGAAG
ACAAACAACGTCTGTAGCGACCCTTTGCAGGCAGCGGAACCCCCCACCTGGCGACAGGTGCCTCTGCGGC
CAAAAGCCACGTGTATAAGATACACCTGCAAAGGCGGCACAACCCCAGTGCCACGTTGTGAGTTGGATAG
TTGTGGAAAGAGTCAAATGGCTCTCCTCAAGCGTATTCAACAAGGGGCTGAAGGATGCCCAGAAGGTACC
CCATTGTATGGGATCTGATCTGGGGCCTCGGTGCACATGCTTTACATGTGTTTAGTCGAGGTTAAAAAAA
CGTCTAGGCCCCCCGAACCACGGGGACGTGGTTTTCCTTTGAAAAACACGATGATAATATGGCCACAACC
ATGGTGAGCAAGGGTGAGGAGCTGTTCACCGGGGTGGTGCCCATCCTGGTCGAGCTGGACGGCGACGTAA
ACGGCCACAAGTTCAGCGTGTCTGGCGAGGGCGAGGGCGATGCCACCTACGGCAAGCTGACCCTGAAGTT
CATCTGCACCACCGGCAAGCTGCCCGTGCCCTGGCCCACCCTCGTGACCACCCTGACCTACGGCGTGCAG
TGCTTCAGCCGCTACCCCGACCACATGAAGCAGCACGACTTCTTCAAGTCCGCCATGCCCGAAGGCTACG
TCCAGGAGCGCACCATCTTCTTCAAGGACGACGGCAACTACAAGACCCGCGCCGAGGTGAAGTTCGAGGG
CGACACCCTGGTGAACCGCATCGAGCTGAAGGGCATCGACTTCAAGGAGGACGGCAACATCCTGGGGCAC
AAGCTGGAGTACAACTACAACAGCCACAACGTCTATATCATGGCCGACAAGCAGAAGAACGGCATCAAGG
CGAACTTCAAGATCCGCCACAACATCGAGGACGGCAGCGTGCAGCTCGCCGACCACTACCAGCAGAACAC
CCCCATCGGCGACGGCCCCGTGCTGCTGCCCGACAACCACTACCTGAGCACCCAGTCCGCCCTGAGCAAA
GACCCCAACGAGAAGCGCGATCACATGGTCCTGCTGGAGTTCGTGACCGCCGCCGGGATCACTCTCGGCA
TGGACGAGCTGTACAAGTAAGGGACTAGTCATATGATAATCAACCTCTGGATTACAAAATTTGTGAAAGA
TTGACTGGTATTCTTAACTATGTTGCTCCTTTTACGCTATGTGGATACGCTGCTTTAATGCCTTTGTATC
ATGCTATTGCTTCCCGTATGGCTTTCATTTTCTCCTCCTTGTATAAATCCTGGTTGCTGTCTCTTTATGA
GGAGTTGTGGCCCGTTGTCAGGCAACGTGGCGTGGTGTGCACTGTGTTTGCTGACGCAACCCCCACTGGT
TGGGGCATTGCCACCACCTGTCAGCTCCTTTCCGGGACTTTCGCTTTCCCCCTCCCTATTGCCACGGCGG
AACTCATCGCCGCCTGCCTTGCCCGCTGCTGGACAGGGGCTCGGCTGTTGGGCACTGACAATTCCGTGGT
GTTGTCGGGGAAGCTGACGTCCTTTCCATGGCTGCTCGCCTGTGTTGCCACCTGGATTCTGCGCGGGACG
TCCTTCTGCTACGTCCCTTCGGCCCTCAATCCAGCGGACCTTCCTTCCCGCGGCCTGCTGCCGGCTCTGC
GGCCTCTTCCGCGTCTTCGCCTTCGCCCTCAGACGAGTCGGATCTCCCTTTGGGCCGCCTCCCCGCATCG
GTACGTATGGCCAGGTACCTTTAAGACCAATGACTTACAAGGCAGCTGTAGATCTTAGCCACTTTTTAAA
AGAAAAGGGGGGACTGGAAGGGCTAATTCACTCCCAACGAAGACAAGATCTCGAGTTTACCACTCCCTAT
CAGTGATAGAGAAAAGTGAAAGTCGAGTTTACCACTCCCTATCAGTGATAGAGAAAAGTGAAAGTCGAGT
TTACCACTCCCTATCAGTGATAGAGAAAAGTGAAAGTCGAGTTTACCACTCCCTATCAGTGATAGAGAAA
AGTGAAAGTCGAGTTTACCACTCCCTATCAGTGATAGAGAAAAGTGAAAGTCGAGTTTACCACTCCCTAT
CAGTGATAGAGAAAAGTGAAAGTCGAGTTTACCACTCCCTATCAGTGATAGAGAAAAGTGAAAGTCGGAT
CGATCTGCTTTTTGCTTGTACTGGGTCTCTCTGGTTAGACCAGATCTGAGCCTGGGAGCTCTCTGGCTAA
CTAGGGAACCCACTGCTTAAGCCTCAATAAAGCTTGCCTTGAGTGCTTCAAGTAGTGTGTGCCCGTCTGT
TGTGTGACTCTGGTAACTAGAGATCCCTCAGACCCTTTTAGTCAGTGTGGAAAATCTCTAGCAGCATCTA
GAATTAATTCCGTGTATTCTATAGTGTCACCTAAATCGTATGTGTATGATACATAAGGTTATGTATTAAT
TGTAGCCGCGTTCTAACGACAATATGTACAAGCCTAATTGTGTAGCATCTGGCTTACTGAAGCAGACCCT
ATCATCTCTCTCGTAAACTGCCGTCAGAGTCGGTTTGGTTGGACGAACCTTCTGAGTTTCTGGTAACGCC
GTCCCGCACCCGGAAATGGTCAGCGAACCAATCAGCAGGGTCATCGCTAGCCAGATCCTCTACGCCGGAC
GCATCGTGGCCGGCATCACCGGCGCCACAGGTGCGGTTGCTGGCGCCTATATCGCCGACATCACCGATGG
GGAAGATCGGGCTCGCCACTTCGGGCTCATGAGCGCTTGTTTCGGCGTGGGTATGGTGGCAGGCCCCGTG
GCCGGGGGACTGTTGGGCGCCATCTCCTTGCATGCACCATTCCTTGCGGCGGCGGTGCTCAACGGCCTCA
ACCTACTACTGGGCTGCTTCCTAATGCAGGAGTCGCATAAGGGAGAGCGTCGAATGGTGCACTCTCAGTA
CAATCTGCTCTGATGCCGCATAGTTAAGCCAGCCCCGACACCCGCCAACACCCGCTGACGCGCCCTGACG
GGCTTGTCTGCTCCCGGCATCCGCTTACAGACAAGCTGTGACCGTCTCCGGGAGCTGCATGTGTCAGAGG
TTTTCACCGTCATCACCGAAACGCGCGAGACGAAAGGGCCTCGTGATACGCCTATTTTTATAGGTTAATG
TCATGATAATAATGGTTTCTTAGACGTCAGGTGGCACTTTTCGGGGAAATGTGCGCGGAACCCCTATTTG
TTTATTTTTCTAAATACATTCAAATATGTATCCGCTCATGAGACAATAACCCTGATAAATGCTTCAATAA
TATTGAAAAAGGAAGAGTATGAGTATTCAACATTTCCGTGTCGCCCTTATTCCCTTTTTTGCGGCATTTT
GCCTTCCTGTTTTTGCTCACCCAGAAACGCTGGTGAAAGTAAAAGATGCTGAAGATCAGTTGGGTGCACG
AGTGGGTTACATCGAACTGGATCTCAACAGCGGTAAGATCCTTGAGAGTTTTCGCCCCGAAGAACGTTTT
CCAATGATGAGCACTTTTAAAGTTCTGCTATGTGGCGCGGTATTATCCCGTATTGACGCCGGGCAAGAGC
AACTCGGTCGCCGCATACACTATTCTCAGAATGACTTGGTTGAGTACTCACCAGTCACAGAAAAGCATCT
TACGGATGGCATGACAGTAAGAGAATTATGCAGTGCTGCCATAACCATGAGTGATAACACTGCGGCCAAC
TTACTTCTGACAACGATCGGAGGACCGAAGGAGCTAACCGCTTTTTTGCACAACATGGGGGATCATGTAA
CTCGCCTTGATCGTTGGGAACCGGAGCTGAATGAAGCCATACCAAACGACGAGCGTGACACCACGATGCC
TGTAGCAATGGCAACAACGTTGCGCAAACTATTAACTGGCGAACTACTTACTCTAGCTTCCCGGCAACAA
TTAATAGACTGGATGGAGGCGGATAAAGTTGCAGGACCACTTCTGCGCTCGGCCCTTCCGGCTGGCTGGT
TTATTGCTGATAAATCTGGAGCCGGTGAGCGTGGGTCTCGCGGTATCATTGCAGCACTGGGGCCAGATGG
TAAGCCCTCCCGTATCGTAGTTATCTACACGACGGGGAGTCAGGCAACTATGGATGAACGAAATAGACAG
ATCGCTGAGATAGGTGCCTCACTGATTAAGCATTGGTAACTGTCAGACCAAGTTTACTCATATATACTTT
AGATTGATTTAAAACTTCATTTTTAATTTAAAAGGATCTAGGTGAAGATCCTTTTTGATAATCTCATGAC
CAAAATCCCTTAACGTGAGTTTTCGTTCCACTGAGCGTCAGACCCCGTAGAAAAGATCAAAGGATCTTCT
TGAGATCCTTTTTTTCTGCGCGTAATCTGCTGCTTGCAAACAAAAAAACCACCGCTACCAGCGGTGGTTT
GTTTGCCGGATCAAGAGCTACCAACTCTTTTTCCGAAGGTAACTGGCTTCAGCAGAGCGCAGATACCAAA
TACTGTTCTTCTAGTGTAGCCGTAGTTAGGCCACCACTTCAAGAACTCTGTAGCACCGCCTACATACCTC
GCTCTGCTAATCCTGTTACCAGTGGCTGCTGCCAGTGGCGATAAGTCGTGTCTTACCGGGTTGGACTCAA
GACGATAGTTACCGGATAAGGCGCAGCGGTCGGGCTGAACGGGGGGTTCGTGCACACAGCCCAGCTTGGA
GCGAACGACCTACACCGAACTGAGATACCTACAGCGTGAGCTATGAGAAAGCGCCACGCTTCCCGAAGGG
AGAAAGGCGGACAGGTATCCGGTAAGCGGCAGGGTCGGAACAGGAGAGCGCACGAGGGAGCTTCCAGGGG
GAAACGCCTGGTATCTTTATAGTCCTGTCGGGTTTCGCCACCTCTGACTTGAGCGTCGATTTTTGTGATG
CTCGTCAGGGGGGCGGAGCCTATGGAAAAACGCCAGCAACGCGGCCTTTTTACGGTTCCTGGCCTTTTGC
TGGCCTTTTGCTCACATGTTCTTTCCTGCGTTATCCCCTGATTCTGTGGATAACCGTATTACCGCCTTTG
AGTGAGCTGATACCGCTCGCCGCAGCCGAACGACCGAGCGCAGCGAGTCAGTGAGCGAGGAAGCGGAAGA
GCGCCCAATACGCAAACCGCCTCTCCCCGCGCGTTGGCCGATTCATTAATGCAGCTGTGGAATGTGTGTC
AGTTAGGGTGTGGAAAGTCCCCAGGCTCCCCAGCAGGCAGAAGTATGCAAAGCATGCATCTCAATTAGTC
AGCAACCAGGTGTGGAAAGTCCCCAGGCTCCCCAGCAGGCAGAAGTATGCAAAGCATGCATCTCAATTAG
TCAGCAACCATAGTCCCGCCCCTAACTCCGCCCATCCCGCCCCTAACTCCGCCCAGTTCCGCCCATTCTC
CGCCCCATGGCTGACTAATTTTTTTTATTTATGCAGAGGCCGAGGCCGCCTCGGCCTCTGAGCTATTCCA
GAAGTAGTGAGGAGGCTTTTTTGGAGGCCTAGGCTTTTGCAAAAAGCTTGGACACAAGACAGGCTTGCGA
GATATGTTTGAGAATACCACTTTATCCCGCGTCAGGGAGAGGCAGTGCGTAAAAAGACGCGGACTCATGT
GAAATACTGGTTTTTAGTGCGCCAGATCTCTATAATCTCGCGCAACCTATTTTCCCCTCGAACACTTTTT
AAGCCGTAGATAAACAGGCTGGGACACTTCACATGAGCGAAAAATACATCGTCACCTGGGACATGTTGCA
GATCCATGCACGTAAACTCGCAAGCCGACTGATGCCTTCTGAACAATGGAAAGGCATTATTGCCGTAAGC
CGTGGCGGTCTGTACCGGGTGCGTTACTGGCGCGTGAACTGGGTATTCGTCATGTCGATACCGTTTGTAT
TTCCAGCTACGATCACGACAACCAGCGCGAGCTTAAAGTGCTGAAACGCGCAGAAGGCGATGGCGAAGGC
TTCATCGTTATTGATGACCTGGTGGATACCGGTGGTACTGCGGTTGCGATTCGTGAAATGTATCCAAAAG
CGCACTTTGTCACCATCTTCGCAAAACCGGCTGGTCGTCCGCTGGTTGATGACTATGTTGTTGATATCCC
GCAAGATACCTGGATTGAACAGCCGTGGGATATGGGCGTCGTATTCGTCCCGCCAATCTCCGGTCGCTAA
TCTTTTCAACGCCTGGCACTGCCGGGCGTTGTTCTTTTTAACTTCAGGCGGGTTACAATAGTTTCCAGTA
AGTATTCTGGAGGCTGCATCCATGACACAGGCAAACCTGAGCGAAACCCTGTTCAAACCCCGCTTTAAAC
ATCCTGAAACCTCGACGCTAGTCCGCCGCTTTAATCACGGCGCACAACCGCCTGTGCAGTCGGCCCTTGA
TGGTAAAACCATCCCTCACTGGTATCGCATGATTAACCGTCTGATGTGGATCTGGCGCGGCATTGACCCA
CGCGAAATCCTCGACGTCCAGGCACGTATTGTGATGAGCGATGCCGAACGTACCGACGATGATTTATACG
ATACGGTGATTGGCTACCGTGGCGGCAACTGGATTTATGAGTGGGCCCCGGATCTTTGTGAAGGAACCTT
ACTTCTGTGGTGTGACATAATTGGACAAACTACCTACAGAGATTTAAAGCTCTAAGGTAAATATAAAATT
TTTAAGTGTATAATGTGTTAAACTACTGATTCTAATTGTTTGTGTATTTTAGATTCCAACCTATGGAACT
GATGAATGGGAGCAGTGGTGGAATGCCTTTAATGAGGAAAACCTGTTTTGCTCAGAAGAAATGCCATCTA
GTGATGATGAGGCTACTGCTGACTCTCAACATTCTACTCCTCCAAAAAAGAAGAGAAAGGTAGAAGACCC
CAAGGACTTTCCTTCAGAATTGCTAAGTTTTTTGAGTCATGCTGTGTTTAGTAATAGAACTCTTGCTTGC
TTTGCTATTTACACCACAAAGGAAAAAGCTGCACTGCTATACAAGAAAATTATGGAAAAATATTCTGTAA
CCTTTATAAGTAGGCATAACAGTTATAATCATAACATACTGTTTTTTCTTACTCCACACAGGCATAGAGT
GTCTGCTATTAATAACTATGCTCAAAAATTGTGTACCTTTAGCTTTTTAATTTGTAAAGGGGTTAATAAG
GAATATTTGATGTATAGTGCCTTGACTAGAGATCATAATCAGCCATACCACATTTGTAGAGGTTTTACTT
GCTTTAAAAAACCTCCCACACCTCCCCCTGAACCTGAAACATAAAATGAATGCAATTGTTGTTGTTAACT
TGTTTATTGCAGCTTATAATGGTTACAAATAAAGCAATAGCATCACAAATTTCACAAATAAAGCATTTTT
TTCACTGCATTCTAGTTGTGGTTTGTCCAAACTCATCAATGTATCTTATCATGTCTGGATCAACTGGATA
ACTCAAGCTAACCAAAATCATCCCAAACTTCCCACCCCATACCCTATTACCACTGCCAATTACCTGTGGT
TTCATTTACTCTAAACCTGTGATTCCTCTGAATTATTTTCATTTTAAAGAAATTGTATTTGTTAAATATG
TACTACAAACTTAGTAG
